Addgene plasmid #126393: pGWB14-LYX175
Purpose: With a Nicotiana benthamiana transcription factor in PGWB14 backbone, for Agrobacterium mediated transient or stable expression corresponding transcription factor fused with a C-terminal HA tag.
Depositing lab: Silin Zhong. Depositing organization: Chinese University of Hong Kong.
Backbone
  Vector backbone: pGWB14
  Vector type: Plant Expression
  Selectable markers: Hygromycin
Growth in bacteria
  Bacterial resistance: Kanamycin, 50 μg/mL
  Growth temperature: 37°C
  Growth strain: DH5alpha
  Copy number: Low Copy
Gene/Insert
  Gene/Insert name: Niben101Scf05135g03009.1
  Species: Nicotiana benthamiana
  Promoter: CaMV 35S
  Tag / fusion protein: HA (C terminal on insert)
  Cloning method: Gibson Cloning
Terms and licenses: Academic/Nonprofit Terms; Industry Terms: Not Available to Industry
How to cite: pGWB14-LYX175 was a gift from Silin Zhong (Addgene plasmid # 126393 ; http://n2t.net/addgene:126393 ; RRID:Addgene_126393)
