[The description below was written by a language model from this plasmid's Addgene catalogue record and pLannotate feature annotations shown in this document.]
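Description:
pGWB14-LYX175 is a plant expression binary vector built on the pGWB14 backbone for Agrobacterium-mediated transient or stable expression of a Nicotiana benthamiana transcription factor (gene model Niben101Scf05135g03009.1) carrying a C-terminal HA tag. The backbone is of the broad-host-range IncP type. It has an oriV origin with the trfA replication protein, which lets the plasmid replicate in both E. coli and Agrobacterium at low copy, and an oriT with traJ for mobilisation. Bacterial selection is by kanamycin (an aphA-3 KanR gene). The annotation also finds remnants typical of this backbone lineage, including tetR and partial tetA sequences, an IS1 element and fragments of ColE1, M13 ori, lacZα and lacI. These are not needed for the construct's use.

Between the nopaline-type right and left T-DNA borders, the feature table shows three expression units. The main cassette places the insert under a CaMV 35S promoter, flanked by attB1 and attB2 Gateway sites, and fused in frame to a 3xHA epitope followed by a NOS terminator. The insert was recorded as introduced by Gibson cloning. Its coding region is annotated by similarity to Arabidopsis WRKY17, suggesting it is a W-box-binding WRKY-family factor. A 35S-driven hygromycin phosphotransferase gene with a NOS terminator allows selection of stable transformants. Near the right border there is also a 35S-driven copy of the tomato bushy stunt virus P19 silencing suppressor with a CaMV polyadenylation signal. This cassette is not mentioned in the catalogue fields, but it would be expected to boost transient expression in leaf infiltration by limiting post-transcriptional gene silencing. The HA tag allows immunodetection or pull-down of the expressed factor.
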