Features (pLannotate 1.2.2; 36 found; start..end, strand, type, name):
      3..89      -  CDS            traI (fragment): TRAI6_ECOLX - Experimental evidence at protein level: Swiss-Prot protein existence level 1. The initiation process of transfer DNA synthesis requires the interaction of at least three plasmid-specific components (TraH, I, and J) at the transfer origin resulting in the assembly of a specialised nucleoprotein complex - the relaxosome. Site- and strand-specific cleavage at the transfer origin is dependent on TraI and TraJ. From Escherichia coli.
    127..498     -  CDS            traJ: oriT-recognizing protein; traJ
    531..640     -  oriT           oriT: incP origin of transfer
    772..962     +  rep_origin     ori (fragment): high-copy-number ColE1/pMB1/pBR322/pUC origin of replication
   1321..1971    -  CDS            TetR: tetracycline resistance regulatory protein; tetR
   2077..2326    +  CDS            TcR (fragment): tetracycline efflux protein; tetA; confers resistance to tetracycline
   2436..2460    -  misc_feature   RB T-DNA repeat: right border repeat from nopaline C58 T-DNA
   2490..2508    +  misc_feature   MCS (fragment): pUC18/19 multiple cloning site
   2559..2904    +  promoter       CaMV 35S promoter: strong constitutive promoter from cauliflower mosaic virus
   2856..2902    +  promoter       minimal CaMV 35S promoter: minimal 35S promoter from cauliflower mosaic virus
   2914..2932    -  misc_feature   MCS (fragment): pUC18/19 multiple cloning site
   2943..3458    +  CDS            P19_TBSVC: Experimental evidence at protein level: Swiss-Prot protein existence level 1. Acts as a suppressor of RNA-mediated gene silencing, also known as post-transcriptional gene silencing (PTGS), a mechanism of plant viral defense that limits the accumulation of viral RNAs. Binds to short interfering RNAs (siRNAs) with high affinity. Acts as a molecular caliper to specifically select siRNAs based on the length of the duplex region of the RNA (By similarity). From Tomato bushy stunt virus (strain Cherry) (TBSV).
   3531..3707    +  polyA_signal   CaMV poly(A) signal: cauliflower mosaic virus polyadenylation signal
   4210..4551    +  promoter       CaMV 35S promoter: strong constitutive promoter from cauliflower mosaic virus
   4562..4586    +  protein_bind   attB1: mutant version of attB; recombination site for the Gateway® BP reaction BP Clonase™
   4646..5515    +  CDS            WRKY17 (fragment): WRK17_ARATH - Experimental evidence at protein level: Swiss-Prot protein existence level 1. Transcription factor. Interacts specifically with the W box (5'-(T)TGAC[CT]-3'), a frequently occurring elicitor-responsive cis- acting element (By similarity). From Arabidopsis thaliana (Mouse-ear cress).
   5568..5592    -  protein_bind   attB2: mutant version of attB; recombination site for the Gateway® BP reaction BP Clonase™
   5621..5710    +  CDS            3xHA: three tandem HA epitope tags
   5744..5996    +  terminator     NOS terminator: nopaline synthase terminator and poly(A) signal
   6425..6677    -  terminator     NOS terminator: nopaline synthase terminator and poly(A) signal
   6701..7129    -  CDS            nos (fragment): DHNO_AGRT7 - Protein inferred from homology: Swiss-Prot protein existence level 3. From Agrobacterium tumefaciens (strain T37).
   7145..8170    -  CDS            HygR: aminoglycoside phosphotransferase from E. coli; aph(4)-Ia; confers resistance to hygromycin
   8180..8524    -  promoter       CaMV 35S promoter: strong constitutive promoter from cauliflower mosaic virus
   8181..8227    -  promoter       minimal CaMV 35S promoter: minimal 35S promoter from cauliflower mosaic virus
   8662..8817    +  CDS            lacZα (fragment) (sequence partly withheld): LacZα fragment of β-galactosidase; lacZ fragment
   8815..9115    +  rep_origin     M13 ori (fragment) (sequence partly withheld): M13 bacteriophage origin of replication; arrow indicates direction of (+) strand synthesis
   9116..9246    +  CDS            lacI (fragment): lac repressor; lacI; The lac repressor binds to the lac operator to inhibit transcription in E. coli. This inhibition can be relieved by adding lactose or isopropyl-β-D-thiogalactopyranoside (IPTG).
   9300..9324    -  misc_feature   LB T-DNA repeat: left border repeat from nopaline C58 T-DNA
  10781..10900   -  CDS            tetR (fragment): TETR1_ECOLX - Experimental evidence at protein level: Swiss-Prot protein existence level 1. TetR is the repressor of the tetracycline resistance element; its N-terminal region forms a helix-turn-helix structure and binds DNA. Binding of tetracycline to TetR reduces the repressor affinity for the tetracycline resistance gene (tetA) promoter operator sites. From Escherichia coli.
  10920..12068   -  CDS            trfA: trans-acting replication protein that binds to and activates oriV
  12367..13161   -  CDS            KanR: aminoglycoside phosphotransferase; aphA-3; confers resistance to kanamycin
  13353..14120   +  mobile_element IS1: prokaryotic transposable element IS1
  14129..14278   -  CDS            satA (fragment): STA_BACSU - Also known as yyaR. Experimental evidence at protein level: Swiss-Prot protein existence level 1. Involved in resistance to streptothricin, a broad-spectrum antibiotic produced by streptomycetes. Detoxifies streptothricin via acetylation of the beta amino group of the first beta-lysyl moiety of streptothricin. From Bacillus subtilis (strain 168).
  14277..14471   -  CDS            satA (fragment): STA_BACSU - Also known as yyaR. Experimental evidence at protein level: Swiss-Prot protein existence level 1. Involved in resistance to streptothricin, a broad-spectrum antibiotic produced by streptomycetes. Detoxifies streptothricin via acetylation of the beta amino group of the first beta-lysyl moiety of streptothricin. From Bacillus subtilis (strain 168).
  14474..14749   -  CDS            klaC (fragment): KLAC_ECOLX - Also known as telB. Protein predicted: Swiss-Prot protein existence level 4. Belongs to the kla operon, which is associated with cryptic tellurite resistance, and IncW plasmid fertility inhibition. From Escherichia coli.
  14813..15444   -  rep_origin     oriV: incP origin of replication
>Addgene plasmid #126393 | pGWB14-LYX175 | addgene full sequence | sequence record 247590 | Addgene NGS Result
TCGGTCTTGCCTTGCTCGTCGGTGATGTACTTCACCAGCTCCGCGAAGTCGCTCTTCTTGATGGAGCGCA
TGGGGACGTGCTTGGCAATCACGCGCACCCCCCGGCCGTTTTAGCGGCTAAAAAAGTCATGGCTCTGCCC
TCGGGCGGACCACGCCCATCATGACCTTGCCAAGCTCGTCCTGCTTCTCTTCGATCTTCGCCAGCAGGGC
GAGGATCGTGGCATCACCGAACCGCGCCGTGCGCGGGTCGTCGGTGAGCCAGAGTTTCAGCAGGCCGCCC
AGGCGGCCCAGGTCGCCATTGATGCGGGCCAGCTCGCGGACGTGCTCATAGTCCACGACGCCCGTGATTT
TGTAGCCCTGGCCGACGGCCAGCAGGTAGGCCGACAGGCTCATGCCGGCCGCCGCCGCCTTTTCCTCAAT
CGCTCTTCGTTCGTCTGGAAGGCAGTACACCTTGATAGGTGGGCTGCCCTTCCTGGTTGGCTTGGTTTCA
TCAGCCATCCGCTTGCCCTCATCTGTTACGCCGGCGGTAGCCGGCCAGCCTCGCAGAGCAGGATTCCCGT
TGAGCACCGCCAGGTGCGAATAAGGGACAGTGAAGAAGGAACACCCGCTCGCGGGTGGGCCTACTTCACC
TATCCTGCCCGGCTGACGCCGTTGGATACACCAAGGAAAGTCTACACGAACCCTTTGGCAAAATCCTGTA
TATCGTGCGAAAAAGGATGGATATACCGAAAAAATCGCTATAATGACCCCGAAGCAGGGTTATGCAGCGG
AAAAGCGCCACGCTTCCCGAAGGGAGAAAGGCGGACAGGTATCCGGTAAGCGGCAGGGTCGGAACAGGAG
AGCGCACGAGGGAGCTTCCAGGGGGAAACGCCTGGTATCTTTATAGTCCTGTCGGGTTTCGCCACCTCTG
ACTTGAGCGTCGATTTTTGTGATGCTCGTCAGGGGGGCGGAGCCTATGGAAAAACGCCAGCAACGCGGCC
TTTTTACGGTTCCTGGCCTTTTGCTGGCCTTTTGCTCACATGTTCTTTCCTGCGTTATCCCCTGATTCTG
TGGATAACCGTATTACCGCCTTTGAGTGAGCTGATACCGCTCGCCGCAGCCGAACGACCGAGCGCAGCGA
GTCAGTGAGCGAGGAAGCGGAAGAGCGCCAGAAGGCCGCCAGAGAGGCCGAGCGCGGCCGTGAGGCTTGG
ACGCTAGGGCAGGGCATGAAAAAGCCCGTAGCGGGCTGCTACGGGCGTCTGACGCGGTGGAAAGGGGGAG
GGGATGTTGTCTACATGGCTCTGCTGTAGTGAGTGGGTTGCGCTCCGGCAGCGGTCCTGATCAATCGTCA
CCCTTTCTCGGTCCTTCAACGTTCCTGACAACGAGCCTCCTTTTCGCCAATCCATCGACAATCACCGCGA
GTCCCTGCTCGAACGCTGCGTCCGGACCGGCTTCGTCGAAGGCGTCTATCGCGGCCCGCAACAGCGGCGA
GAGCGGAGCCTGTTCAACGGTGCCGCCGCGCTCGCCGGCATCGCTGTCGCCGGCCTGCTCCTCAAGCACG
GCCCCAACAGTGAAGTAGCTGATTGTCATCAGCGCATTGACGGCGTCCCCGGCCGAAAAACCCGCCTCGC
AGAGGAAGCGAAGCTGCGCGTCGGCCGTTTCCATCTGCGGTGCGCCCGGTCGCGTGCCGGCATGGATGCG
CGCGCCATCGCGGTAGGCGAGCAGCGCCTGCCTGAAGCTGCGGGCATTCCCGATCAGAAATGAGCGCCAG
TCGTCGTCGGCTCTCGGCACCGAATGCGTATGATTCTCCGCCAGCATGGCTTCGGCCAGTGCGTCGAGCA
GCGCCCGCTTGTTCCTGAAGTGCCAGTAAAGCGCCGGCTGCTGAACCCCCAACCGTTCCGCCAGTTTGCG
TGTCGTCAGACCGTCTACGCCGACCTCGTTCAACAGGTCCAGGGCGGCACGGATCACTGTATTCGGCTGC
AACTTTGTCATGCTTGACACTTTATCACTGATAAACATAATATGTCCACCAACTTATCAGTGATAAAGAA
TCCGCGCGTTCAATCGGACCAGCGGAGGCTGGTCCGGAGGCCAGACGTGAAACCCAACATACCCCTGATC
GTAATTCTGAGCACTGTCGCGCTCGACGCTGTCGGCATCGGCCTGATTATGCCGGTGCTGCCGGGCCTCC
TGCGCGATCTGGTTCACTCGAACGACGTCACCGCCCACTATGGCATTCTGCTGGCGCTGTATGCGTTGGT
GCAATTTGCCTGCGCACCTGTGCTGGGCGCGCTGTCGGATCGTTTCGGGCGGCGGCCAATCTTGCTCGTC
TCGCTGGCCGGCGCCAGATCTGGGGAACCCTGTGGTTGGCATGCACATACAAATGGACGAACGGATAAAC
CTTTTCACGCCCTTTTAAATATCCGATTATTCTAATAAACGCTCTTTTCTCTTAGGTTTACCCGCCAATA
TATCCTGTCAAACACTGATAGTTTAAACGTTGCGATTAAGAATTCGAGCTCGGTACCCCCCTACTCCAAA
AATGTCAAAGATACAGTCTCAGAAGACCAAAGGGCTATTGAGACTTTTCAACAAAGGGTAATTTCGGGAA
ACCTCCTCGGATTCCATTGCCCAGCTATCTGTCACTTCATCGAAAGGACAGTAGAAAAGGAAGGTGGCTC
CTACAAATGCCATCATTGCGATAAAGGAAAGGCTATCATTCAAGATGCCTCTGCCGACAGTGGTCCCAAA
GATGGACCCCCACCCACGAGGAGCATCGTGGAAAAAGAAGACGTTCCAACCACGTCTTCAAAGCAAGTGG
ATTGATGTGACATCTCCACTGACGTAAGGGATGACGCACAATCCCACTATCCTTCGCAAGACCCTTCCTC
TATATAAGGAAGTTCATTTCATTTGGAGAGGACAGCCCAAGCTTCGACTCTAGAGGATCCCCTTAAATCG
ATATGGAACGAGCTATACAAGGAAACGACGCTAGGGAACAAGCTAACAGTGAACGTTGGGATGGAGGATC
AGGAGGTACCACTTCTCCCTTCAAACTTCCTGACGAAAGTCCGAGTTGGACTGAGTGGCGGCTACATAAC
GATGAGACGAATTCGAATCAAGATAATCCCCTTGGTTTCAAGGAAAGCTGGGGTTTCGGGAAAGTTGTAT
TTAAGAGATATCTCAGATACGACAGGACGGAAGCTTCACTGCACAGAGTCCTTGGATCTTGGACGGGAGA
TTCGGTTAACTATGCAGCATCTCGATTTTTCGGTTTCGACCAGATCGGATGTACCTATAGTATTCGGTTT
CGAGGAGTTAGTATCACCGTTTCTGGAGGGTCTCGAACTCTTCAGCATCTCTGTGAGATGGCAATTCGGT
CTAAGCAAGAACTGCTACAGCTTGCCCCAATCGAAGTGGAAAGTAATGTATCAAGAGGATGCCCTGAAGG
TACTCAAACCTTCGAAAAAGAAAGCGAGTAAGTCGAGGGCGAGCTCGAATTCGGTACGCTGAAATCACCA
GTCTCTCTCTACAAATCTATCTCTCTCTATTTTCTCCATAAATAATGTGTGAGTAGTTTCCCGATAAGGG
AAATTAGGGTTCTTATAGGGTTTCGCTCATGTGTTGAGCATATAAGAAACCCTTAGTATGTATTTGTATT
TGTAAAATACTTCTATCAATAAAATTTCTAATTCCTAAAACCAAAATCCAGTACTAAAATCCAGATCTCC
CTGCAGGTCCCCAGATTAGCCTTTTCAATTTCAGAAAGAATGCTAACCCACAGATGGTTAGAGAGGCTTA
CGCAGCAGGTCTCATCAAGACGATCTACCCGAGCAATAATCTCCAGGAAATCAAATACCTTCCCAAGAAG
GTTAAAGATGCAGTCAAAAGATTCAGGACTAACTGCATCAAGAACACAGAGAAAGATATATTTCTCAAGA
TCAGAAGTACTATTCCAGTATGGACGATTCAAGGCTTGCTTCACAAACCAAGGCAAGTAATAGAGATTGG
AGTCTCTAAAAAGGTAGTTCCCACTGAATCAAAGGCCATGGAGTCAAAGATTCAAATAGAGGACCTAACA
GAACTCGCCGTAAAGACTGGCGAACAGTTCATACAGAGTCTCTTACGACTCAATGACAAGAAGAAAATCT
TCGTCAACATGGTGGAGCACGACACACTTGTCTACTCCAAAAATATCAAAGATACAGTCTCAGAAGACCA
AAGGGCAATTGAGACTTTTCAACAAAGGGTAATATCCGGAAACCTCCTCGGATTCCATTGCCCAGCTATC
TGTCACTTTATTGTGAAGATAGTGGAAAAGGAAGGTGGCTCCTACAAATGCCATCATTGCGATAAAGGAA
AGGCCATCGTTGAAGATGCCTCTGCCGACAGTGGTCCCAAAGATGGACCCCCACCCACGAGGAGCATCGT
GGAAAAAGAAGACGTTCCAACCACGTCTTCAAAGCAAGTGGATTGATGTGATATCTCCACTGACGTAAGG
GATGACGCACAATCCCACTATCCTTCGCAAGACCCTTCCTCTATATAAGGAAGTTCATTTCATTTGGAGA
GAACACGGGGGACAAGTTTGTACAAAAAAGCAGGCTCCACCACTAGTATGGCTGTGGAACTAATGATGGA
TTACAGAAATTGTACCTTGGTGACCAAATTGGAAGAAAAAACACTTGTACAAGAAGCATCTTCTGGTCTT
GAAAGTGTTGAGAAACTCATCAAATTGTTATCTCAGACTCAGTCTCAACAAATACAGCAGCAAAAACAGG
GATATTTAGAGCAGAAGAACTCCCCTATGGAAATTGGAATGGTGGCTGACGCTGCTGTCACAAAGTTCAA
GAAGGTAATTTCACTTCTAGATCGAAACAGAACTGGCCATGCTAGATTCAGAAGAGCACCTGTGGCTTCT
CCTCCTCCAATTTCTACCAAAGATTTTGTTGATACTAAAGTGTATTCTCCTACTCCGATCCAACAGATTC
CTCTTGTTTCTTATGACAATTATAATCAACAACTCCCTCTGGTTCCAAAGACCATTAGTTTCTCTTATTC
TCCGGAGATGTCTCGTACGAACTCGTTCAATATCTCAACGTTAACAGGAGAAACAGAGAGCAAGCAACAT
TCTTCATCTTCAGCTTTCCAAATTACCAATCTTTCTCAGGTCTCTAATTCTACTGGAAAGCCGCCGCTGT
CTTCTTCTTCCCTGAAAAGAAAGTGCAGTTTATCGGAAAATGCCGTATCTGGCAAGTGCAGTGGATCTTC
TGGCCGATGCCATTGTTCCAAAAGAAGGAAGTTAAGGCTGAAGAGGGTAGTTAGAGTTCCGGCCATAAGC
ATGAAGCTGGCAGATATACCACCTGATGATTATTCATGGAGGAAATATGGACAAAAGCCAATTAAAGGAT
CTCCACACCCAAGGGGATACTACAAGTGTAGTAGTGTAAGAGGATGCCCAGCACGTAAACATGTTGAGAG
AGCTTTAGATGATCCAACAATGCTGATTGTTACGTACGAAGGCGAGCACAATCATTCTCTTTCAGTTGCA
GAAACAAGTAGTCTCATTTTAGAGTCTTCTCCCGGGGACCCAGCTTTCTTGTACAAAGTGGTTGATAACA
GCGGGTTAATTAACATCTTTTACCCATACGATGTTCCTGACTATGCGGGCTATCCCTATGACGTCCCGGA
CTATGCAGGATCCTATCCATATGACGTTCCAGATTACGCTGCTCAGTGCAGCGCTTAGAGCTCGAATTTC
CCCGATCGTTCAAACATTTGGCAATAAAGTTTCTTAAGATTGAATCCTGTTGCCGGTCTTGCGATGATTA
TCATATAATTTCTGTTGAATTACGTTAAGCATGTAATAATTAACATGTAATGCATGACGTTATTTATGAG
ATGGGTTTTTATGATTAGAGTCCCGCAATTATACATTTAATACGCGATAGAAAACAAAATATAGCGCGCA
AACTAGGATAAATTATCGCGCGCGGTGTCATCTATGTTACTAGATCGGGAATTAGCTTCATCAACGCAAG
ACATGCGCACGACCGTCTGACAGGAGAGGAATTTCCGACGAGCACAGAAAGGACTTGCTCTTGGACGTAG
GCCTATTTCTCAGGCACATGTATCAAGTGTTCGGACGTGGGTTTTCGATGGTGTATCAGCCGCCGCCAAC
TGGGAGATGAGGAGGCTTTCTTGGGGGGCAGTCAGCAGTTCATTTCACAAGACAGAGGAACTTGTAAGGA
GATGCACTGATTTATCTTGGCGCAAACCAGCAGGACGAATTAGTGGGAATAGCCCGCGAATATCTAAGTT
ATGCCTGTCGGCATGAGCAGAAACTTCCAATTCGAAACAGTTTGGAGAGGTTGTTTTTGGGCATACCTTT
TGTTAGTCAGCCTCTCGATTGCTCATCGTCATTACACAGTACCGAAGTTTGATCGATCTAGTAACATAGA
TGACACCGCGCGCGATAATTTATCCTAGTTTGCGCGCTATATTTTGTTTTCTATCGCGTATTAAATGTAT
AATTGCGGGACTCTAATCATAAAAACCCATCTCATAAATAACGTCATGCATTACATGTTAATTATTACAT
GCTTAACGTAATTCAACAGAAATTATATGATAATCATCGCAAGACCGGCAACAGGATTCAATCTTAAGAA
ACTTTATTGCCAAATGTTTGAACGATCTGCTTCGACGCACTCCTTCTTTACTCCACCATCTCGTCCTTAT
TGAAAACGTGGGTAGCACCAAAACGAATCAAGTCGCTGGAACTGAAGTTACCAATCACGCTGGATGATTT
GCCAGTTGGATTAATCTTGCCTTTCCCCGCATGAATAATATTGATGAATGCATGCGTGAGGGGTATTTCG
ATTTTGGCAATAGCTGCAATTGCCGCGACATCCTCCAACGAGCATAATTCTTCAGAAAAATAGCGATGTT
CCATGTTGTCAGGGCATGCATGATGCACGTTATGAGGTGACGGTGCTAGGCAGTATTCCCTCAAAGTTTC
ATAGTCAGTATCATATTCATCATTGCATTCCTGCAAGAGAGAATTGAGACGCAATCCACACGCTGCGGCA
ACCTTCCGGCGTTCGTGGTCTATTTGCTCTTGGACGTTGCAAACGTAAGTGTTGGATCCCGGTCGGCATC
TACTCTATTCCTTTGCCCTCGGACGAGTGCTGGGGCGTCGGTTTCCACTATCGGCGAGTACTTCTACACA
GCCATCGGTCCAGACGGCCGCGCTTCTGCGGGCGATTTGTGTACGCCCGACAGTCCCGGCTCCGGATCGG
ACGATTGCGTCGCATCGACCCTGCGCCCAAGCTGCATCATCGAAATTGCCGTCAACCAAGCTCTGATAGA
GTTGGTCAAGACCAATGCGGAGCATATACGCCCGGAGCCGCGGCGATCCTGCAAGCTCCGGATGCCTCCG
CTCGAAGTAGCGCGTCTGCTGCTCCATACAAGCCAACCACGGCCTCCAGAAGAAGATGTTGGCGACCTCG
TATTGGGAATCCCCGAACATCGCCTCGCTCCAGTCAATGACCGCTGTTATGCGGCCATTGTCCGTCAGGA
CATTGTTGGAGCCGAAATCCGCGTGCACGAGGTGCCGGACTTCGGGGCAGTCCTCGGCCCAAAGCATCAG
CTCATCGAGAGCCTGCGCGACGGACGCACTGACGGTGTCGTCCATCACAGTTTGCCAGTGATACACATGG
GGATCAGCAATCGCGCATATGAAATCACGCCATGTAGTGTATTGACCGATTCCTTGCGGTCCGAATGGGC
CGAACCCGCTCGTCTGGCTAAGATCGGCCGCAGCGATCGCATCCATGGCCTCCGCGACCGGCTGCAGAAC
AGCGGGCAGTTCGGTTTCAGGCAGGTCTTGCAACGTGACACCCTGTGCACGGCGGGAGATGCAATAGGTC
AGGCTCTCGCTGAATTCCCCAATGTCAAGCACTTCCGGAATCGGGAGCGCGGCCGATGCAAAGTGCCGAT
AAACATAACGATCTTTGTAGAAACCATCGGCGCAGCTATTTACCCGCAGGACATATCCACGCCCTCCTAC
ATCGAAGCTGAAAGCACGAGATTCTTCGCCCTCCGAGAGCTGCATCAGGTCGGAGACGCTGTCGAACTTT
TCGATCAGAAACTTCTCGACAGACGTCGCGGTGAGTTCAGGCTTTTTCATATCGGGGTCGTCCTCTCCAA
ATGAAATGAACTTCCTTATATAGAGGAAGGGTCTTGCGAAGGATAGTGGGATTGTGCGTCATCCCTTACG
TCAGTGGAGATATCACATCAATCCACTTGCTTTGAAGACGTGGTTGGAACGTCTTCTTTTTCCACGATGC
TCCTCGTGGGTGGGGGTCCATCTTTGGGACCACTGTCGGCAGAGGCATCTTGAACGATAGCCTTTCCTTT
ATCGCAATGATGGCATTTGTAGGTGCCACCTTCCTTTTCTACTGTCCTTTTGATGAAGTGACAGATAGCT
GGGCAATGGAATCCGAGGAGGTTTCCCGATATTACCCTTTGTTGAAAAGTCTCAATAGCCCTTTGGTCTT
CTGAGACTGTATCTTTGATATTCTTGGAGTAGACGAGAGTGTCGTGCTCCACCATGTTGACGGATCTCTA
GGACGCGTCGACGCGTCGACGCGTCGACGCGTCGACGCGTCCTAGAAGCTAATTCACTGGCCGTCGTTTT
ACAACGTCGTGACTGGGAAAACCCTGGCGTTACCCAACTTAATCGCCTTGCAGCACATCCCCCTTTCGCC
AGCTGGCGTAATAGCGAAGAGGCCCGCACCGATCGCCCTTCCCAACAGTTGCGCAGCCTGAATG
[44 nt withheld, positions 8815-8858]
C
[141 nt withheld, positions 8860-9000]
CCTTTGACGTTGGAGTCCACGTTCTTT
[37 nt withheld, positions 9028-9064]
ACCCTATCTCGGGCTATTCTTTTGATTTATAAGGGATTTTGCCGATTTCGGAACCACCATCAAACAGGAT
TTTCGCCTGCTGGGGCAAACCAGCGTGGACCGCTTGCTGCAACTCTCTCAGGGCCAGGCGGTGAAGGGCA
ATCAGCTGTTGCCCGTCTCACTGGTGAAAAGAAAAACCACCCCAGTACATTAAAAACGTCCGCAATGTGT
TATTAAGTTGTCTAAGCGTCAATTTGTTTACACCACAATATATCCTGCCACCAGCCAGCCAACAGCTCCC
CGACCGGCAGCTCGGCACAAAATCACCACTCGATACAGGCAGCCCATCAGTCCGGGACGGCGTCAGCGGG
AGAGCCGTTGTAAGGCGGCAGACTTTGCTCATGTTACCGATGCTATTCGGAAGAACGGCAACTAAGCTGC
CGGGTTTGAAACACGGATGATCTCGCGGAGGGTAGCATGTTGATTGTAACGATGACAGAGCGTTGCTGCC
TGTGATCAAATATCATCTCCCTCGCAGAGATCCGAATTATCAGCCTTCTTATTCATTTCTCGCTTAACCG
TGACAGGCTGTCGATCTTGAGAACTATGCCGACATAATAGGAAATCGCTGGATAAAGCCGCTGAGGAAGC
TGAGTGGCGCTATTTCTTTAGAAGTGAACGTTGACGATATCAACTCCCCTATCCATTGCTCACCGAATGG
TACAGGTCGGGGACCCGAAGTTCCGACTGTCGGCCTGATGCATCCCCGGCTGATCGACCCCAGATCTGGG
GCTGAGAAAGCCCAGTAAGGAAACAACTGTAGGTTCGAGTCGCGAGATCCCCCGGAACCAAAGGAAGTAG
GTTAAACCCGCTCCGATCAGGCCGAGCCACGCCAGGCCGAGAACATTGGTTCCTGTAGGCATCGGGATTG
GCGGATCAAACACTAAAGCTACTGGAACGAGCAGAAGTCCTCCGGCCGCCAGTTGCCAGGCGGTAAAGGT
GAGCAGAGGCACGGGAGGTTGCCACTTGCGGGTCAGCACGGTTCCGAACGCCATGGAAACCGCCCCCGCC
AGGCCCGCTGCGACGCCGACAGGATCTAGCGCTGCGTTTGGTGTCAACACCAACAGCGCCACGCCCGCAG
TTCCGCAAATAGCCCCCAGGACCGCCATCAATCGTATCGGGCTACCTAGCAGAGCGGCAGAGATGAACAC
GACCATCAGCGGCTGCACAGCGCCTACCGTCGCCGCGACCCCGCCCGGCAGGCGGTAGACCGAAATAAAC
AACAAGCTCCAGAATAGCGAAATATTAAGTGCGCCGAGGATGAAGATGCGCATCCACCAGATTCCCGTTG
GAATCTGTCGGACGATCATCACGAGCAATAAACCCGCCGGCAACGCCCGCAGCAGCATACCGGCGACCCC
TCGGCCTCGCTGTTCGGGCTCCACGAAAACGCCGGACAGATGCGCCTTGTGAGCGTCCTTGGGGCCGTCC
TCCTGTTTGAAGACCGACAGCCCAATGATCTCGCCGTCGATGTAGGCGCCGAATGCCACGGCATCTCGCA
ACCGTTCAGCGAACGCCTCCATGGGCTTTTTCTCCTCGTGCTCGTAAACGGACCCGAACATCTCTGGAGC
TTTCTTCAGGGCCGACAATCGGATCTCGCGGAAATCCTGCACGTCGGCCGCTCCAAGCCGTCGAATCTGA
GCCTTAATCACAATTGTCAATTTTAATCCTCTGTTTATCGGCAGTTCGTAGAGCGCGCCGTGCGTCCCGA
GCGATACTGAGCGAAGCAAGTGCGTCGAGCAGTGCCCGCTTGTTCCTGAAATGCCAGTAAAGCGCTGGCT
GCTGAACCCCCAGCCGGAACTGACCCCACAAGGCCCTAGCGTTTGCAATGCACCAGGTCATCATTGACCC
AGGCGTGTTCCACCAGGCCGCTGCCTCGCAACTCTTCGCAGGCTTCGCCGACCTGCTCGCGCCACTTCTT
CACGCGGGTGGAATCCGATCCGCACATGAGGCGGAAGGTTTCCAGCTTGAGCGGGTACGGCTCCCGGTGC
GAGCTGAAATAGTCGAACATCCGTCGGGCCGTCGGCGACAGCTTGCGGTACTTCTCCCATATGAATTTCG
TGTAGTGGTCGCCAGCAAACAGCACGACGATTTCCTCGTCGATCAGGACCTGGCAACGGGACGTTTTCTT
GCCACGGTCCAGGACGCGGAAGCGGTGCAGCAGCGACACCGATTCCAGGTGCCCAACGCGGTCGGACGTG
AAGCCCATCGCCGTCGCCTGTAGGCGCGACAGGCATTCCTCGGCCTTCGTGTAATACCGGCCATTGATCG
ACCAGCCCAGGTCCTGGCAAAGCTCGTAGAACGTGAAGGTGATCGGCTCGCCGATAGGGGTGCGCTTCGC
GTACTCCAACACCTGCTGCCACACCAGTTCGTCATCGTCGGCCCGCAGCTCGACGCCGGTGTAGGTGATC
TTCACGTCCTTGTTGACGTGGAAAATGACCTTGTTTTGCAGCGCCTCGCGCGGGATTTTCTTGTTGCGCG
TGGTGAACAGGGCAGAGCGGGCCGTGTCGTTTGGCATCGCTCGCATCGTGTCCGGCCACGGCGCAATATC
GAACAAGGAAAGCTGCATTTCCTTGATCTGCTGCTTCGTGTGTTTCAGCAACGCGGCCTGCTTGGCCTCG
CTGACCTGTTTTGCCAGGTCCTCGCCGGCGGTTTTTCGCTTCTTGGTCGTCATAGTTCCTCGCGTGTCGA
TGGTCATCGACTTCGCCAAACCTGCCGCCTCCTGTTCGAGACGACGCGAACGCTCCACGGCGGCCGATGG
CGCGGGCAGGGCAGGGGGAGCCAGTTGCACGCTGTCGCGCTCGATCTTGGCCGTAGCTTGCTGGACCATC
GAGCCGACGGACTGGAAGGTTTCGCGGGGCGCACGCATGACGGTGCGGCTTGCGATGGTTTCGGCATCCT
CGGCGGAAAACCCCGCGTCGATCAGTTCTTGCCTGTATGCCTTCCGGTCAAACGTCCGATTCATTCACCC
TCCTTGCGGGATTGCCCCGACTCACGCCGGGGCAATGTGCCCTTATTCCTGATTTGACCCGCCTGGTGCC
TTGGTGTCCAGATAATCCACCTTATCGGCAATGAAGTCGGTCCCGTAGACCGTCTGGCCGTCCTTCTCGT
ACTTGGTATTCCGAATCTTGCCCTGCACGAATACCAGCGACCCCTTGCCCAAATACTTGCCGTGGGCCTC
GGCCTGAGAGCCAAAACACTTGATGCGGAAGAAGTCGGTGCGCTCCTGCTTGTCGCCGGCATCGTTGCGC
CACATCTAGGTACTAAAACAATTCATCCAGTAAAATATAATATTTTATTTTCTCCCAATCAGGCTTGATC
CCCTGTAAGTCAAAAAATAGCTCGACATACTGTTCTTCCCCGATATCCTCCCTGATCGACCGGACGCAGA
AGGCAATGTCATACCACTTGTCCGCCCTGCCGCTTCTCCCAAGATCAATAAAGCCACTTACTTTGCCATC
TTTCACAAAGATGTTGCTGTCTCCCAGGTCGCCGTGGGAAAAGACAAGTTCCTCTTCGGGCTTTTCCGTC
TTTAAAAAATCATACAGCTCGCGCGGATCTTTAAATGGAGTGTCTTCTTCCCAGTTTTCGCAATCCACAT
CGGCCAGATCGTTATTCAGTAAGTAATCCAATTCGGCTAAGCGGCTGTCTAAGCTATTCGTATAGGGACA
ATCCGATATGTCGATGGAGTGAAAGAGCCTGATGCACTCCGCATACAGCTCGATAATCTTTTCAGGGCTT
TGTTCATCTTCATACTCTTCCGAGCAAAGGACGCCATCGGCCTCACTCATGAGCAGATTGCTCCAGCCAT
CATGCCGTTCAAAGTGCAGGACCTTTGGAACAGGCAGCTTTCCTTCCAGCCATAGCATCATGTCCTTTTC
CCGTTCCACATCATAGGTGGTCCCTTTATACCGGCTGTCCGTCATTTTTAAATATAGGTTTTCATTTTCT
CCCACCAGCTTATATACCTTAGCAGGAGACATTCCTTCCGTATCTTTTACGCAGCGGTATTTTTCGATCA
GTTTTTTCAATTCCGGTGATATTCTCATTTTAGCCATTTATTATTTCCTTCCTCTTTTCTACAGTATTTA
AAGATACCCCAAGAAGCTAATTATAACAAGACGAACTCCAATTCACTGTTCCTTGCATTCTAAAACCTTA
AATACCAGAAAACAGCTTTTTCAAAGTTGTTTTCAAAGTTGGCGTATAACATAGTATCGACGGAGCCGAT
TTTGAAACCACAATTATGGGTGATGCTGCCAACTTACTGATTTAGTGTATGATGGTGTTTTTGAGGTGCT
CCAGTGGCTTCTGTTTCTATCAGCTGTCCCTCCTGTTCAGCTACTGACGGGGTGGTGCGTAACGGCAAAA
GCACCGCCGGACATCAGCGCTATCTCTGCTCTCACTGCCGTAAAACATGGCAACTGCAGTTCACTTACAC
CGCTTCTCAACCCGGTACGCACCAGAAAATCATTGATATGGCCATGAATGGCGTTGGATGCCGGGCAACA
GCCCGCATTATGGGCGTTGGCCTCAACACGATTTTACGTCACTTAAAAAACTCAGGCCGCAGTCGGTAAC
CTCGCGCATACAGCCGGGCAGTGACGTCATCGTCTGCGCGGAAATGGACGAACAGTGGGGCTATGTCGGG
GCTAAATCGCGCCAGCGCTGGCTGTTTTACGCGTATGACAGTCTCCGGAAGACGGTTGTTGCGCACGTAT
TCGGTGAACGCACTATGGCGACGCTGGGGCGTCTTATGAGCCTGCTGTCACCCTTTGACGTGGTGATATG
GATGACGGATGGCTGGCCGCTGTATGAATCCCGCCTGAAGGGAAAGCTGCACGTAATCAGCAAGCGATAT
ACGCAGCGAATTGAGCGGCATAACCTGAATCTGAGGCAGCACCTGGCACGGCTGGGACGGAAGTCGCTGT
CGTTCTCAAAATCGGTGGAGCTGCATGACAAAGTCATCGGGCATTATCTGAACATAAAACACTATCAATA
AGTTGGAGTCATTACCCAATTATGATAGAATTTACAAGCTATAAGGTTATTGTCCTGGGTTTCAAGCATT
AGTCCATGCAAGTTTTTATGCTTTGCCCATTCTATAGATATATTGATAAGCGCGCTGCCTATGCCTTGCC
CCCTGAAATCCTTACATACGGCGATATCTTCTATATAAAAGATATATTATCTTATCAGTATTGTCAATAT
ATTCAAGGCAATCTGCCTCCTCATCCTCTTCATCCTCTTCGTCTTGGTAGCTTTTTAAATATGGCGCTTC
ATAGAGTAATTCTGTAAAGGTCCAATTCTCGTTTTCATACCTCGGTATAATCTTACCTATCACCTCAAAT
GGTTCGCTGGGTTTATCGCACCCCCGAACACGAGCACGGCACCCGCGACCACTATGCCAAGAATGCCCAA
GGTAAAAATTGCCGGCCCCGCCATGAAGTCCGTGAATGCCCCGACGGCCGAAGTGAAGGGCAGGCCGCCA
CCCAGGCCGCCGCCCTCACTGCCCGGCACCTGGTCGCTGAATGTCGATGCCAGCACCTGCGGCACGTCAA
TGCTTCCGGGCGTCGCGCTCGGGCTGATCGCCCATCCCGTTACTGCCCCGATCCCGGCAATGGCAAGGAC
TGCCAGCGCTGCCATTTTTGGGGTGAGGCCGTTCGCGGCCGAGGGGCGCAGCCCCTGGGGGGATGGGAGG
CCCGCGTTAGCGGGCCGGGAGGGTTCGAGAAGGGGGGGCACCCCCCTTCGGCGTGCGCGGTCACGCGCAC
AGGGCGCAGCCCTGGTTAAAAACAAGGTTTATAAATATTGGTTTAAAAGCAGGTTAAAAGACAGGTTAGC
GGTGGCCGAAAAACGGGCGGAAACCCTTGCAAATGCTGGATTTTCTGCCTGTGGACAGCCCCTCAAATGT
CAATAGGTGCGCCCCTCATCTGTCAGCACTCTGCCCCTCAAGTGTCAAGGATCGCGCCCCTCATCTGTCA
GTAGTCGCGCCCCTCAAGTGTCAATACCGCAGGGCACTTATCCCCAGGCTTGTCCACATCATCTGTGGGA
AACTCGCGTAAAATCAGGCGTTTTCGCCGATTTGCGAGGCTGGCCAGCTCCACGTCGCCGGCCGAAATCG
AGCCTGCCCCTCATCTGTCAACGCCGCGCCGGGTGAGTCGGCCCCTCAAGTGTCAACGTCCGCCCCTCAT
CTGTCAGTGAGGGCCAAGTTTTCCGCGAGGTATCCACAACGCCGGCGGCCGCGGTGTCTCGCACACGGCT
TCGACGGCGTTTCTGGCGCGTTTGCAGGGCCATAGACGGCCGCCAGCCCAGCGGCGAGGGCAACCAGCCC
GGTGAGCGTCGGAAAGGCGC
